Addgene plasmid #46456: pGEX Nap4-SH2
Depositing lab: Bruce Mayer. Depositing organization: University of Connecticut Health Center. Publication: High-throughput phosphotyrosine profiling using SH2 domains. Machida K, Thompson CM, Dierck K, Jablonowski K, Karkkainen S, Liu B, Zhang H, Nash PD, Newman DK, Nollau P, Pawson T, Renkema GH, Saksela K, Schiller MR, Shin DG, Mayer BJ. Mol Cell. 2007 Jun 22;26(6):899-915. 10.1016/j.molcel.2007.05.031 PubMed 17588523.
Backbone
  Vector backbone: pGEX6P1
  Backbone manufacturer: GE Healthcare Biosciences
  Backbone size w/o insert (bp): 4900
  Vector type: Bacterial Expression
Growth in bacteria
  Bacterial resistance: Ampicillin, 100 μg/mL
  Growth temperature: 37°C
  Growth strain: DH5alpha
  Copy number: Low Copy
Gene/Insert
  Gene/Insert name: Nap4 (alt names: SOCS7; NAP4; SOCS7)
  Species: H. sapiens (human)
  Insert size (bp): 373
  Mutation: contains amino acids 395-514
  Entrez Gene: SOCS7 (a.k.a. NAP4, NCKAP4)
  Promoter: Tac
  Tag / fusion protein: GST (N terminal on backbone); PreScission (N terminal on backbone)
  Cloning method: Restriction Enzyme; 5′ cloning site BamHI (not destroyed); 3′ cloning site EcoRI (not destroyed)
  Sequencing primers: 5′ pGEX-5; 3′ pGEX-3
Terms and licenses: Academic/Nonprofit Terms; Industry Terms: Not Available to Industry
Depositor comments: The molecular weight of the GST fusion protein is approximately 38.4 kDa
How to cite: pGEX Nap4-SH2 was a gift from Bruce Mayer (Addgene plasmid # 46456 ; http://n2t.net/addgene:46456 ; RRID:Addgene_46456)
