[The description below was written by a language model from this plasmid's Addgene catalogue record and pLannotate feature annotations shown in this document.]
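Description:
pGEX Nap4-SH2 is a bacterial expression plasmid built on the pGEX6P1 backbone for producing the SH2 domain of human Nap4 (SOCS7, also called NCKAP4) as a glutathione S-transferase fusion in E. coli. The insert, about 373 bp and covering amino acids 395–514 of SOCS7, was cloned between the BamHI and EcoRI sites, both of which are retained. It sits in frame downstream of the Schistosoma japonicum GST coding sequence and the PreScission protease recognition site supplied by the backbone, so the GST moiety can be used for glutathione affinity capture and then cleaved off if desired. The automated annotation labels the insert as a fragment of mouse Socs7, whereas the catalogue entry gives the species as human. This probably reflects close similarity between the orthologues in this region rather than a different insert. The depositor notes that the fusion protein is approximately 38.4 kDa.

Transcription is driven by the tac promoter, a strong trp/lac hybrid, with an adjacent lac operator. The plasmid also carries lacI under the lacIq promoter, so the repressor is supplied in cis and expression stays off until induced with IPTG. Propagation relies on a ColE1/pBR322-type origin, and selection is through the β-lactamase (AmpR) gene conferring ampicillin resistance. The repository lists the plasmid as low copy. Remnants of pBR322 (bom and rop fragments) and a lac promoter/lacZα segment are backbone features with no role in the fusion. The associated publication concerns high-throughput phosphotyrosine profiling with SH2 domains, which suggests use of the purified GST–SH2 protein as a probe for tyrosine-phosphorylated binding sites.
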