Features (pLannotate 1.2.2; 17 found; start..end, strand, type, name):
      6..107     -  CDS            yciV (fragment): RNAAM_ECOLI - Also known as trpH From Escherichia coli (strain K12).
    183..211     +  promoter       tac promoter: strong E. coli promoter; hybrid between the trp and lac UV5 promoters
    219..235     +  protein_bind   lac operator: The lac repressor binds to the lac operator to inhibit transcription in E. coli. This inhibition can be relieved by adding lactose or isopropyl-β-D-thiogalactopyranoside (IPTG). lac repressor encoded by lacI
    258..911     +  CDS            GST26_SCHJA: Experimental evidence at protein level: Swiss-Prot protein existence level 1. GST isoenzymes appear to play a central role in the parasite detoxification system. Other functions are also suspected including a role in increasing the solubility of haematin in the parasite gut. From Schistosoma japonicum (Blood fluke).
    930..1310    +  CDS            Socs7 (fragment): SOCS7_MOUSE - Also known as Cish7, Nap4. Experimental evidence at protein level: Swiss-Prot protein existence level 1. Regulates signaling cascades probably through protein ubiquitination and/or sequestration. Functions in insulin signaling and glucose homeostasis through IRS1 ubiquitination and subsequent proteasomal degradation. Inhibits also prolactin, growth hormone and leptin signaling by preventing STAT3 and STAT5 activation, sequestering them in the cytoplasm and reducing their binding to DNA. May be a substrate recognition component of a SCF-like E3 ubiquitin-protein ligase complex whi
   1350..1389    +  CDS            rop (fragment): Rop protein, which maintains plasmids at low copy number; rop
   1491..1531    +  misc_feature   bom (fragment): basis of mobility region from pBR322
   1636..1740    +  promoter       AmpR promoter: bla
   1741..2601    +  CDS            AmpR: β-lactamase; bla; confers resistance to ampicillin, carbenicillin, and related antibiotics
   2772..3360    +  rep_origin     ori: high-copy-number ColE1/pMB1/pBR322/pUC origin of replication
   3546..3597    -  misc_feature   bom (fragment): basis of mobility region from pBR322
   3604..3681    +  promoter       lacIq promoter: lacI (mutant); In the lacIq allele, a single base change in the promoter boosts expression of the lacI gene about 10-fold.
   3682..4764    +  CDS            lacI: lac repressor; lacI; The lac repressor binds to the lac operator to inhibit transcription in E. coli. This inhibition can be relieved by adding lactose or isopropyl-β-D-thiogalactopyranoside (IPTG).
   4777..4798    +  protein_bind   CAP binding site: CAP binding activates transcription in the presence of cAMP. E. coli catabolite activator protein
   4813..4843    +  promoter       lac promoter: promoter for the E. coli lac operon
   4851..4867    +  protein_bind   lac operator: The lac repressor binds to the lac operator to inhibit transcription in E. coli. This inhibition can be relieved by adding lactose or isopropyl-β-D-thiogalactopyranoside (IPTG). lac repressor encoded by lacI
   4887..5060    +  CDS            lacZα: LacZα fragment of β-galactosidase; lacZ fragment
>Addgene plasmid #46456 | pGEX Nap4-SH2 | depositor full sequence | sequence record 65633 | Full Sequence
ACGTTATCGACTGCACGGTGCACCAATGCTTCTGGCGTCAGGCAGCCATCGGAAGCTGTGGTATGGCTGT
GCAGGTCGTAAATCACTGCATAATTCGTGTCGCTCAAGGCGCACTCCCGTTCTGGATAATGTTTTTTGCG
CCGACATCATAACGGTTCTGGCAAATATTCTGAAATGAGCTGTTGACAATTAATCATCGGCTCGTATAAT
GTGTGGAATTGTGAGCGGATAACAATTTCACACAGGAAACAGTATTCATGTCCCCTATACTAGGTTATTG
GAAAATTAAGGGCCTTGTGCAACCCACTCGACTTCTTTTGGAATATCTTGAAGAAAAATATGAAGAGCAT
TTGTATGAGCGCGATGAAGGTGATAAATGGCGAAACAAAAAGTTTGAATTGGGTTTGGAGTTTCCCAATC
TTCCTTATTATATTGATGGTGATGTTAAATTAACACAGTCTATGGCCATCATACGTTATATAGCTGACAA
GCACAACATGTTGGGTGGTTGTCCAAAAGAGCGTGCAGAGATTTCAATGCTTGAAGGAGCGGTTTTGGAT
ATTAGATACGGTGTTTCGAGAATTGCATATAGTAAAGACTTTGAAACTCTCAAAGTTGATTTTCTTAGCA
AGCTACCTGAAATGCTGAAAATGTTCGAAGATCGTTTATGTCATAAAACATATTTAAATGGTGATCATGT
AACCCATCCTGACTTCATGTTGTATGACGCTCTTGATGTTGTTTTATACATGGACCCAATGTGCCTGGAT
GCGTTCCCAAAATTAGTTTGTTTTAAAAAACGTATTGAAGCTATCCCACAAATTGATAAGTACTTGAAAT
CCAGCAAGTATATAGCATGGCCTTTGCAGGGCTGGCAAGCCACGTTTGGTGGTGGCGACCATCCTCCAAA
ATCGGATCTGGAAGTTCTGTTCCAGGGGCCCCTGGGATCCTTGGAGAAGTGTGGTTGGTATTGGGGGCCA
ATGAATTGGGAAGATGCAGAGATGAAGCTGAAAGGGAAACCAGATGGTTCTTTCCTGGTACGAGACAGTT
CTGATCCTCGTTACATCCTGAGCCTCAGTTTCCGATCACAGGGTATCACCCACCACACTAGAATGGAGCA
CTACAGAGGAACCTTCAGCCTGTGGTGTCATCCCAAGTTTGAGGACCGCTGTCAATCTGTTGTAGAGTTT
ATTAAGAGAGCCATTATGCACTCCAAGAATGGAAAGTTTCTCTATTTCTTAAGATCCAGGGTTCCAGGAC
TGCCACCAACTCCTGTCCAGCTGCTCTATCCAGTGTCCCGATTCAGCAATGGAATTCTATGAGCGGCCGC
ATCGTGACTGACTGACGATCTGCCTCGCGCGTTTCGGTGATGACGGTGAAAACCTCTGACACATGCAGCT
CCCGGAGACGGTCACAGCTTGTCTGTAAGCGGATGCCGGGAGCAGACAAGCCCGTCAGGGCGCGTCAGCG
GGTGTTGGCGGGTGTCGGGGCGCAGCCATGACCCAGTCACGTAGCGATAGCGGAGTGTATAATTCTTGAA
GACGAAAGGGCCTCGTGATACGCCTATTTTTATAGGTTAATGTCATGATAATAATGGTTTCTTAGACGTC
AGGTGGCACTTTTCGGGGAAATGTGCGCGGAACCCCTATTTGTTTATTTTTCTAAATACATTCAAATATG
TATCCGCTCATGAGACAATAACCCTGATAAATGCTTCAATAATATTGAAAAAGGAAGAGTATGAGTATTC
AACATTTCCGTGTCGCCCTTATTCCCTTTTTTGCGGCATTTTGCCTTCCTGTTTTTGCTCACCCAGAAAC
GCTGGTGAAAGTAAAAGATGCTGAAGATCAGTTGGGTGCACGAGTGGGTTACATCGAACTGGATCTCAAC
AGCGGTAAGATCCTTGAGAGTTTTCGCCCCGAAGAACGTTTTCCAATGATGAGCACTTTTAAAGTTCTGC
TATGTGGCGCGGTATTATCCCGTGTTGACGCCGGGCAAGAGCAACTCGGTCGCCGCATACACTATTCTCA
GAATGACTTGGTTGAGTACTCACCAGTCACAGAAAAGCATCTTACGGATGGCATGACAGTAAGAGAATTA
TGCAGTGCTGCCATAACCATGAGTGATAACACTGCGGCCAACTTACTTCTGACAACGATCGGAGGACCGA
AGGAGCTAACCGCTTTTTTGCACAACATGGGGGATCATGTAACTCGCCTTGATCGTTGGGAACCGGAGCT
GAATGAAGCCATACCAAACGACGAGCGTGACACCACGATGCCTGCAGCAATGGCAACAACGTTGCGCAAA
CTATTAACTGGCGAACTACTTACTCTAGCTTCCCGGCAACAATTAATAGACTGGATGGAGGCGGATAAAG
TTGCAGGACCACTTCTGCGCTCGGCCCTTCCGGCTGGCTGGTTTATTGCTGATAAATCTGGAGCCGGTGA
GCGTGGGTCTCGCGGTATCATTGCAGCACTGGGGCCAGATGGTAAGCCCTCCCGTATCGTAGTTATCTAC
ACGACGGGGAGTCAGGCAACTATGGATGAACGAAATAGACAGATCGCTGAGATAGGTGCCTCACTGATTA
AGCATTGGTAACTGTCAGACCAAGTTTACTCATATATACTTTAGATTGATTTAAAACTTCATTTTTAATT
TAAAAGGATCTAGGTGAAGATCCTTTTTGATAATCTCATGACCAAAATCCCTTAACGTGAGTTTTCGTTC
CACTGAGCGTCAGACCCCGTAGAAAAGATCAAAGGATCTTCTTGAGATCCTTTTTTTCTGCGCGTAATCT
GCTGCTTGCAAACAAAAAAACCACCGCTACCAGCGGTGGTTTGTTTGCCGGATCAAGAGCTACCAACTCT
TTTTCCGAAGGTAACTGGCTTCAGCAGAGCGCAGATACCAAATACTGTCCTTCTAGTGTAGCCGTAGTTA
GGCCACCACTTCAAGAACTCTGTAGCACCGCCTACATACCTCGCTCTGCTAATCCTGTTACCAGTGGCTG
CTGCCAGTGGCGATAAGTCGTGTCTTACCGGGTTGGACTCAAGACGATAGTTACCGGATAAGGCGCAGCG
GTCGGGCTGAACGGGGGGTTCGTGCACACAGCCCAGCTTGGAGCGAACGACCTACACCGAACTGAGATAC
CTACAGCGTGAGCTATGAGAAAGCGCCACGCTTCCCGAAGGGAGAAAGGCGGACAGGTATCCGGTAAGCG
GCAGGGTCGGAACAGGAGAGCGCACGAGGGAGCTTCCAGGGGGAAACGCCTGGTATCTTTATAGTCCTGT
CGGGTTTCGCCACCTCTGACTTGAGCGTCGATTTTTGTGATGCTCGTCAGGGGGGCGGAGCCTATGGAAA
AACGCCAGCAACGCGGCCTTTTTACGGTTCCTGGCCTTTTGCTGGCCTTTTGCTCACATGTTCTTTCCTG
CGTTATCCCCTGATTCTGTGGATAACCGTATTACCGCCTTTGAGTGAGCTGATACCGCTCGCCGCAGCCG
AACGACCGAGCGCAGCGAGTCAGTGAGCGAGGAAGCGGAAGAGCGCCTGATGCGGTATTTTCTCCTTACG
CATCTGTGCGGTATTTCACACCGCATAAATTCCGACACCATCGAATGGTGCAAAACCTTTCGCGGTATGG
CATGATAGCGCCCGGAAGAGAGTCAATTCAGGGTGGTGAATGTGAAACCAGTAACGTTATACGATGTCGC
AGAGTATGCCGGTGTCTCTTATCAGACCGTTTCCCGCGTGGTGAACCAGGCCAGCCACGTTTCTGCGAAA
ACGCGGGAAAAAGTGGAAGCGGCGATGGCGGAGCTGAATTACATTCCCAACCGCGTGGCACAACAACTGG
CGGGCAAACAGTCGTTGCTGATTGGCGTTGCCACCTCCAGTCTGGCCCTGCACGCGCCGTCGCAAATTGT
CGCGGCGATTAAATCTCGCGCCGATCAACTGGGTGCCAGCGTGGTGGTGTCGATGGTAGAACGAAGCGGC
GTCGAAGCCTGTAAAGCGGCGGTGCACAATCTTCTCGCGCAACGCGTCAGTGGGCTGATCATTAACTATC
CGCTGGATGACCAGGATGCCATTGCTGTGGAAGCTGCCTGCACTAATGTTCCGGCGTTATTTCTTGATGT
CTCTGACCAGACACCCATCAACAGTATTATTTTCTCCCATGAAGACGGTACGCGACTGGGCGTGGAGCAT
CTGGTCGCATTGGGTCACCAGCAAATCGCGCTGTTAGCGGGCCCATTAAGTTCTGTCTCGGCGCGTCTGC
GTCTGGCTGGCTGGCATAAATATCTCACTCGCAATCAAATTCAGCCGATAGCGGAACGGGAAGGCGACTG
GAGTGCCATGTCCGGTTTTCAACAAACCATGCAAATGCTGAATGAGGGCATCGTTCCCACTGCGATGCTG
GTTGCCAACGATCAGATGGCGCTGGGCGCAATGCGCGCCATTACCGAGTCCGGGCTGCGCGTTGGTGCGG
ATATCTCGGTAGTGGGATACGACGATACCGAAGACAGCTCATGTTATATCCCGCCGTCAACCACCATCAA
ACAGGATTTTCGCCTGCTGGGGCAAACCAGCGTGGACCGCTTGCTGCAACTCTCTCAGGGCCAGGCGGTG
AAGGGCAATCAGCTGTTGCCCGTCTCACTGGTGAAAAGAAAAACCACCCTGGCGCCCAATACGCAAACCG
CCTCTCCCCGCGCGTTGGCCGATTCATTAATGCAGCTGGCACGACAGGTTTCCCGACTGGAAAGCGGGCA
GTGAGCGCAACGCAATTAATGTGAGTTAGCTCACTCATTAGGCACCCCAGGCTTTACACTTTATGCTTCC
GGCTCGTATGTTGTGTGGAATTGTGAGCGGATAACAATTTCACACAGGAAACAGCTATGACCATGATTAC
GGATTCACTGGCCGTCGTTTTACAACGTCGTGACTGGGAAAACCCTGGCGTTACCCAACTTAATCGCCTT
GCAGCACATCCCCCTTTCGCCAGCTGGCGTAATAGCGAAGAGGCCCGCACCGATCGCCCTTCCCAACAGT
TGCGCAGCCTGAATGGCGAATGGCGCTTTGCCTGGTTTCCGGCACCAGAAGCGGTGCCGGAAAGCTGGCT
GGAGTGCGATCTTCCTGAGGCCGATACTGTCGTCGTCCCCTCAAACTGGCAGATGCACGGTTACGATGCG
CCCATCTACACCAACGTAACCTATCCCATTACGGTCAATCCGCCGTTTGTTCCCACGGAGAATCCGACGG
GTTGTTACTCGCTCACATTTAATGTTGATGAAAGCTGGCTACAGGAAGGCCAGACGCGAATTATTTTTGA
TGGCGTTGGAATT
