>Addgene plasmid #46456 | pGEX Nap4-SH2 | depositor partial sequence | sequence record 65634 | Insert sequence
GGATCCTTGGAGAAGTGTGGTTGGTATTGGGGGCCAATGAATTGGGAAGATGCAGAGATGAAGCTGAAAG
GGAAACCAGATGGTTCTTTCCTGGTACGAGACAGTTCTGATCCTCGTTACATCCTGAGCCTCAGTTTCCG
ATCACAGGGTATCACCCACCACACTAGAATGGAGCACTACAGAGGAACCTTCAGCCTGTGGTGTCATCCC
AAGTTTGAGGACCGCTGTCAATCTGTTGTAGAGTTTATTAAGAGAGCCATTATGCACTCCAAGAATGGAA
AGTTTCTCTATTTCTTAAGATCCAGGGTTCCAGGACTGCCACCAACTCCTGTCCAGCTGCTCTATCCAGT
GTCCCGATTCAGCAATGGAATTC
