>Addgene plasmid #46456 | pGEX Nap4-SH2 | addgene partial sequence | sequence record 66775 | pGEX5
GGGGCCCCTGGGATCCTTGGAGAAGTGTGGTTGGTATTGGGGGCCAATGAATTGGGAAGATGCAGAGATG
AAGCTGAAAGGGAAACCAGATGGTTCTTTCCTGGTACGAGACAGTTCTGATCCTCGTTACATCCTGAGCC
TCAGTTTCCGATCACAGGGTATCACCCACCACACTAGAATGGAGCACTACAGAGGAACCTTCAGCCTGTG
GTGTCATCCCAAGTTTGAGGACCGCTGTCAATCTGTTGTAGAGTTTATTAAGAGAGCCATTATGCACTCC
AAGAATGGAAAGTTTCTCTATTTCTTAAGATCCAGGGTTCCAGGACTGCCACCAACTCCTGTCCAGCTGC
TCTATCCAGTGTCCCGATTCAGCAATGGAATTCTATGAGCGGCCGCATCGTGACTGACTGACGATCTGCC
TCGCGCGTTTCGGTGATGACGGTGAAAACCTCTGACACATGCAGCTCCCGGAGACGGTCACAGCTTGTCT
GTAAGCGGATGCCGGGAGCAGACAAGCCCGTCAGGGCGCGTCAGCGGGTGTTGGCGGGTGTCGGGGCGCA
GCCATGACCCAGTCACGTAGCGATAGCGGAGTGTATAATTCTTGAAGACGAAAGGGCCTCGTGATACGCC
TATTTTTATAGGTTAATGTCATGATAATAATGGTTTCTTAGACGTCAGGTGGCACTTTTCGGGGAAATGT
GCGCGGAACCCCTATTTGTTTATTTTTCTAAATACATTCAAATATGTATCCGCTCATGAGACAATAACCC
TGATAAATGCTTCAATAATATTGAAAAAGGAAGAGTATGAGTATTCAACATTTCCGTGTCGCCCTTATTC
CCTTTTTTGCGGCATTTTGCCTTCCTGTTTTTGCTCACCCAGAAACGCTGGTGAAAGTAAAAGATGCTGA
ANATCAGTTGGGTGCACGAGTGGGTTACATCGAACTGGNTCTCAACAGCGGTA
